>Addgene plasmid #192412 | LLP689_L2_1IF2_FRT-OCS_Rluc_C1_FlpF2 | addgene full sequence | sequence record 378102 | Addgene NGS Result
GTGCCGAATTCGGATCCGGAGTCGACAAAATTTAGAACGAACTTAATTATGATCTCAAATACATTGATAC
ATATCTCATCTAGATCTAGGTTATCATTATGTAAGAAAGTTTTGACGAATATGGCACGACAAAATGGCTA
GACTCGATGTAATTGGTATCTCAACTCAACATTATACTTATACCAAACATTAGTTAGACAAAATTTAAAC
AACTATTTTTTATGTATGCAAGAGTCAGCATATGTATAATTGATTCAGAATCGTTTTGACGAGTTCGGAT
GTAGTAGTAGCCATTATTTAATGTACATACTAATCGTGAATAGTGAATATGATGAAACATTGTATCTTAT
TGTATAAATATCCATAAACACATCATGAAAGACACTTTCTTTCACGGTCTGAATTAATTATGATACAATT
CTAATAGAAAACGAATTAAATTACGTTGAATTGTATGAAATCTAATTGAACAAGCCAACCACGACGACGA
CTAACGTTGCCTGGATTGACTCGGTTTAAGTTAACCACTAAAAAAACGGAGCTGTCATGTAACACGCGGA
TCGAGCAGGTCACAGTCATGAAGCCATCAAAGCAAAAGAACTAATCCAAGGGCTGAGATGATTAATTAGT
TTAAAAATTAGTTAACACGAGGGAAAAGGCTGTCTGACAGCCAGGTCACGTTATCTTTACCTGTGGTCGA
AATGATTCGTGTCTGTCGATTTTAATTATTTTTTTGAAAGGCCGAAAATAAAGTTGTAAGAGATAAACCC
GCCTATATAAATTCATATATTTTCCTCTCCGCTTTGAATACTGTATTTTTACAACAATTACCAACAACAA
CAAAGAAGTTCCTATTCTCTAGAAAGTATAGGAACTTCCTGCTTTAATGAGATATGCGAGAAGCCTATGA
TCGCATGATATTTGCTTTCAATTCTGTTGTGCACGTTGTAAAAAACCTGAGCATGTGTAGCTCAGATCCT
TACCGCCGGTTTCGGTTCATTCTAATGAATATATCACCCGTTACTATCGTATTTTTATGAATAATATTCT
CCGTTCAATTTACTGATTGTACCCTACTACTTATATGTACAATATTAAAATGAAAACAATATATTGTGCT
GAATAGGTTTATAGCGACATCTATGATAGAGCGCCACAATAACAAACAATTGCGTTTTATTATTACAAAT
CCAATTTTAAAAAAAGCGGCAGAACCGGTCAAACCTAAAAGACTGATTACATAAATCTTATTCAAATTTC
AAAAGTGCCCCAGGGGCTAGTATCTACGACACACCGAGCGGCGAACTAATAACGCTCACTGAAGGGAACT
CCGGTTCCCCGCCGGCGCGCATGGGTGAGATTCCTTGAAGTTGAGTATTGGCCGTCCGCTCTACCGAAAG
TTACGGGCACCATTCAACCCGGTCCAGCACGGCGGCCGGGTAACCGACTTGCTGCCCCGAGAATTATGCA
GCATTTTTTTGGTGTATGTGGGCCCCAAATGAAGTGCAGGTCAAACCTTGACAGTGACGACAAATCGTTG
GGCGGGTCCAGGGCGAATTTTGCGACAACATGTCGAGGCTCAGCAGGAAGTTCCTATTCTCTAGAAAGTA
TAGGAACTTCCAACAAACAACATTACAATTACTATTTACAATTACAATGACTTCAAAGGTGTATGATCCT
GAGCAGGTAAGTTTCTGCTTCTACCTTTGATATATATATAATAATTATCATTAATTAGTAGTAATATAAT
ATTTCAAATATTTTTTTCAAAATAAAAGAATGTAGTATATAGCAATTGCTTTTCTGTAGTTTATAAGTGT
GTATATTTTAATTTATAACTTTTCTAATATATGACCAAAATTTGTTGATGTGCAGAGAAAAAGAATGATA
ACTGGTCCACAATGGTGGGCAAGATGTAAACAGATGAACGTGCTTGATTCTTTCATTAATTACTACGATT
CAGAAAAGCACGCTGAGAATGCAGTTATCTTTCTTCACGGAAACGCTGCATCTTCATATTTGTGGAGACA
TGTTGTGCCTCACATTGAACCAGTGGCTAGGTGTATTATCCCAGATCTTATCGGAATGGGAAAGTCTGGT
AAATCTGGAAATGGTTCTTACAGACTTTTGGATCATTATAAGTACCTCACAGCTTGGTTCGAACTTCTCA
ACTTACCTAAGAAGATTATTTTCGTTGGACACGATTGGGGTGCTTGCTTGGCATTCCATTACTCATACGA
ACACCAAGATAAGATCAAAGCTATAGTTCATGCAGAGAGTGTTGTGGATGTGATAGAATCTTGGGATGAG
TGGCCAGATATTGAAGAGGATATTGCTTTGATCAAGTCTGAAGAGGGAGAAAAGATGGTTCTCGAAAATA
ACTTTTTCGTGGAAACTATGCTTCCTTCAAAGATTATGAGAAAATTGGAACCAGAAGAGTTTGCTGCATA
TCTCGAACCTTTCAAGGAAAAAGGAGAGGTTAGAAGGCCAACACTCAGTTGGCCTAGGGAAATACCATTA
GTTAAGGGAGGTAAACCTGATGTTGTGCAGATCGTGAGAAATTATAACGCTTACCTTAGGGCATCAGATG
ATTTGCCTAAGATGTTCATCGAGTCAGATCCAGGATTTTTCAGTAATGCTATAGTTGAAGGTGCAAAGAA
ATTTCCAAACACCGAGTTCGTTAAGGTGAAAGGATTGCATTTCTCACAAGAAGATGCTCCTGATGAGATG
GGAAAGTATATTAAGTCTTTTGTTGAAAGAGTGCTCAAAAACGAGCAGGGTTCTCGATCTGATGCTTCTG
AAGTAACGTCAACAAGCTCCCAGTCTGAGGTATGCACAGTGGAAACGCCAGGTTGTGTTGGTTCTTAAGC
TTCTCTAGCTAGAGTCGATCGACAAGCTCGAGTTTCTCCATAATAATGTGTGAGTAGTTCCCAGATAAGG
GAATTAGGGTTCCTATAGGGTTTCGCTCATGTGTTGAGCATATAAGAAACCCTTAGTATGTATTTGTATT
TGTAAAATACTTCTATCAATAAAATTTCTAATTCCTAAAACCAAAATCCAGTACTAAAATCCAGATCGCT
GCAAGAATTCAAGCTTGGAGCCAACACTCGAATCCCCACCCGTTGGACCAAACCCGGCTCATTAAGCGTC
GGTTCAGATTTATTTCCTTTATTTAAAAAAAAGGAAAGGGTAAAAAATAGAAAATTGGAAACAGTTAAAG
CCCAAAATTGTAATTTACCGAGAATTGTAAATTTACCTGAAAACCCTACGCTATAGTTTCGACTATAAAT
ACCAAACTTAGGACCTCACTTCAGAATCCCCTCGTCGCTGCGTCTCTCTCCCGCAACCTTCGATTTTCGT
TTATTCGCATCCATCGGAGAGAGAAAACAATCAATAAGCGACCTACTACAAACAAGTAAGTAAGAGAAAA
ACCAAAAGAAGAAGAGAAACAACAAGAAGAAGTAATGGAGGACGCCAAAAACATAAAGAAAGGCCCGGCG
CCATTCTATCCTCTAGAGGATGGAACCGCTGGAGAGCAACTGCATAAGGCTATGAAGAGATACGCCCTGG
TTCCTGGAACAATTGCTTTTACAGATGCACATATCGAGGTGAACATCACGTACGCGGAATACTTCGAAAT
GTCCGTTCGGTTGGCAGAAGCTATGAAACGATATGGGCTGAATACAAATCACAGAATCGTCGTATGCAGT
GAAAACTCTCTTCAATTCTTTATGCCGGTGTTGGGCGCGTTATTTATCGGAGTTGCAGTTGCGCCCGCGA
ACGACATTTATAATGAACGTGAATTGCTCAACAGTATGAACATTTCGCAGCCTACCGTAGTGTTTGTTTC
CAAAAAGGGGTTGCAAAAAATTTTGAACGTGCAAAAAAAATTACCAATAATCCAGAAAATTATTATCATG
GATTCTAAAACGGATTACCAGGGATTTCAGTCGATGTACACGTTCGTCACATCTCATCTACCTCCCGGTT
TTAATGAATACGATTTTGTACCAGAGTCCTTTGATCGTGACAAAACAATTGCACTGATAATGAATTCCTC
TGGATCTACTGGGTTACCTAAGGGTGTGGCCCTTCCGCATAGAACTGCCTGCGTCAGATTCTCGCATGCC
AGAGATCCTATTTTTGGCAATCAAATCATTCCGGATACTGCGATTTTAAGTGTTGTTCCATTCCATCACG
GTTTTGGAATGTTTACTACACTCGGATATTTGATATGTGGATTTCGAGTCGTCTTAATGTATAGATTTGA
AGAAGAGCTGTTTTTACGATCCCTTCAGGATTACAAAATTCAAAGTGCGTTGCTAGTACCAACCCTATTT
TCATTCTTCGCCAAAAGCACTCTGATTGACAAATACGATTTATCTAATTTACACGAAATTGCTTCTGGGG
GCGCACCTCTTTCGAAAGAAGTCGGGGAAGCGGTTGCAAAACGCTTCCATCTTCCAGGGATACGACAAGG
ATATGGGCTCACTGAGACTACATCAGCTATTCTGATTACACCCGAGGGGGATGATAAACCGGGCGCGGTC
GGTAAAGTTGTTCCATTTTTTGAAGCGAAGGTTGTGGATCTGGATACCGGGAAAACGCTGGGCGTTAATC
AGAGAGGCGAATTATGTGTCAGAGGACCTATGATTATGTCCGGTTATGTAAACAATCCGGAAGCGACCAA
CGCCTTGATTGACAAGGATGGATGGCTACATTCTGGAGACATAGCTTACTGGGACGAGGACGAACACTTC
TTCATAGTTGACCGCTTGAAGTCTTTAATTAAATACAAAGGATATCAGGTGGCCCCCGCTGAATTGGAAT
CGATATTGTTACAACACCCCAACATCTTCGACGCGGGCGTGGCAGGTCTGCCCGACGATGACGCCGGTGA
ACTTCCCGCCGCCGTTGTTGTTTTGGAGCACGGAAAGACGATGACGGAAAAAGAGATCGTGGATTACGTC
GCCAGTCAAGTAACAACCGCGAAAAAGTTGCGCGGAGGAGTTGTGTTTGTGGACGAAGTACCGAAAGGTC
TTACCGGAAAACTCGACGCAAGAAAAATCAGAGAGATCCTCATAAAGGCCAAGAAGGGCGGAAAGTCCAA
ATTGTAAGCTTGATCCCCCGTCGACAGCTAGCTATATCATCAATTTATGTATTACACATAATATCGCACT
CAGTCTTTCATCTACGGCAATGTACCAGCTGATATAATCAGTTATTGAAATATTTCTGAATTTAAACTTG
CATCAATAAATTTATGTTTTTGCTTGGACTATAATACCTGACTTGTTATTTTATCAATAAATATTTAAAC
TATATTTCTTTCAAGATCGCTACTAGAATTCGAGCTCGGAGCCAACACTCGAATCCCCACCCGTTGGACC
AAACCCGGCTCATTAAGCGTCGGTTCAGATTTATTTCCTTTATTTAAAAAAAAGGAAAGGGTAAAAAATA
GAAAATTGGAAACAGTTAAAGCCCAAAATTGTAATTTACCGAGAATTGTAAATTTACCTGAAAACCCTAC
GCTATAGTTTCGACTATAAATACCAAACTTAGGACCTCACTTCAGAATCCCCTCGTCGCTGCGTCTCTCT
CCCGCAACCTTCGATTTTCGTTTATTCGCATCCATCGGAGAGAGAAAACAATCAATAAGCGACCTACTGT
ATTTTTACAACAATTACCAACAACAACAAACAACAAACAACATTACAATTACTATTTACAATTACAATGA
GCACAACCAAAAAAGCCAGTGATTCTGCATTCTGGCTTGAGGTTGAAGGTAATTCCATGACCGCACCAAC
AGGCTCCAAGCCAAGCTTTCCTGACGGAATGTTAATTCTCGTTGACCCTGAGCAGGCTGTTGAGCCAGGT
GATTTCTGCATAGCCAGACTTGGGGGTGATGAGTTTACCTTCAAGAAACTGATCAGGGATAGCGGTCAGG
TGTTTTTACAACCACTAAACCCACAGTACCCAATGATCCCATGCAATGAGAGTTGTTCCGTTGTGGGGAA
AGTTATCGCTAGTCAGTGGCCTGAAGAGACGTTTGGCAGCCTCTCCGGAGGGTCTGGCTCCGGATCAAGT
GGTGGCAGCGGTACTTCGAGCATCAGATACCCCGCCTGGAACGGCATCATCAGCCAGGAGGTGCTGGACT
ACCTGAGCAGCTACATCAACAGGCGGATCCCCAAGAAAAAGCGGAAGGTGTGAGCTTCTCTAGCTAGAGT
CGATCGACAAGCTCGAGTTTCTCCATAATAATGTGTGAGTAGTTCCCAGATAAGGGAATTAGGGTTCCTA
TAGGGTTTCGCTCATGTGTTGAGCATATAAGAAACCCTTAGTATGTATTTGTATTTGTAAAATACTTCTA
TCAATAAAATTTCTAATTCCTAAAACCAAAATCCAGTACTAAAATCCAGATCGCTTTACTGAGACCGCAG
CTGGCACGACAGGTTTCCCGACTGGAAAGCGGGCAGTGAGCGCAACGCAATTAATGTGAGTTAGCTCACT
CATTAGGCACCCCAGGCTTTACACTTTATGCTTCCGGCTCGTATGTTGTGTGGAATTGTGAGCGGATAAC
AATTTCACACAGGAAACAGCTATGACCATGATTACGCCAAGCTTGCATGCCTGCAGGTCGACTCTAGAGG
ATCCCCGGGTACCGAGCTCGAATTCACTGGCCGTCGTTTTACAACGTCGTGACTGGGAAAACCCTGGCGT
TACCCAACTTAATCGCCTTGCAGCACATCCCCCTTTCGCCAGCTGGCGTAATAGCGAAGAGGCCCGCACC
GATCGCCCTTCCCAACAGTTGCGCAGCCTGAATGGCGAATGGCGCCTGATGCGGTATTTTCTCCTTACGC
ATCTGTGCGGTATTTCACACCGCATATGGTGCACTCTCAGTACAATCTGCTCTGATGCCGCATAGTTAAG
CCAGCCCCGACACCCGCCAACACCCGCTGACGCGCCCTGACGGGCTTGTCTGCTCCCGGCATCCGCTTAC
AGACAAGCTGTGACGGTCTCAGGGACACGAAGTGATCCGTTTAAACTATCAGTGTTTGACAGGATATATT
GGCGGGTAAACCTAAGAGAAAAGAGCGTTTATTAGAATAATCGGATATTTAAAAGGGCGTGAAAAGGTTT
ATCCGTTCGTCCATTTGTATGTGCCAGCCGCCTTTGCGACGCTCACCGGGCTGGTTGCCCTCGCCGCTGG
GCTGGCGGCCGTCTATGGCCCTGCAAACGCGCCAGAAACGCCGTCGAAGCCGTGTGCGAGACACCGCGGC
CGCCGGCGTTGTGGATACCTCGCGGAAAACTTGGCCCTCACTGACAGATGAGGGGCGGACGTTGACACTT
GAGGGGCCGACTCACCCGGCGCGGCGTTGACAGATGAGGGGCAGGCTCGATTTCGGCCGGCGACGTGGAG
CTGGCCAGCCTCGCAAATCGGCGAAAACGCCTGATTTTACGCGAGTTTCCCACAGATGATGTGGACAAGC
CTGGGGATAAGTGCCCTGCGGTATTGACACTTGAGGGGCGCGACTACTGACAGATGAGGGGCGCGATCCT
TGACACTTGAGGGGCAGAGTGCTGACAGATGAGGGGCGCACCTATTGACATTTGAGGGGCTGTCCACAGG
CAGAAAATCCAGCATTTGCAAGGGTTTCCGCCCGTTTTTCGGCCACCGCTAACCTGTCTTTTAACCTGCT
TTTAAACCAATATTTATAAACCTTGTTTTTAACCAGGGCTGCGCCCTGTGCGCGTGACCGCGCACGCCGA
AGGGGGGTGCCCCCCCTTCTCGAACCCTCCCGGCCCGCTAACGCGGGCCTCCCATCCCCCCAGGGGCTGC
GCCCCTCGGCCGCGAACGGCCTCACCCCAAAAATGGCAGCGCTGGCCAATTCCCGAGTGCGCGGAACCCC
TATTTGTTTATTTTTCTAAATACATTCAAATATGTATCCGCTCATGAGACAATAACCCTGATAAATGCTT
CAATAATATTGAAAAAGGAAGAGTATGGCTAAAATGAGAATATCACCGGAATTGAAAAAACTGATCGAAA
AATACCGCTGCGTAAAAGATACGGAAGGAATGTCTCCTGCTAAGGTATATAAGCTGGTGGGAGAAAATGA
AAACCTATATTTAAAAATGACGGACAGCCGGTATAAAGGGACCACCTATGATGTGGAACGGGAAAAGGAC
ATGATGCTATGGCTGGAAGGAAAGCTGCCTGTTCCAAAGGTCCTGCACTTTGAACGGCATGATGGCTGGA
GCAATCTGCTCATGAGTGAGGCCGATGGCGTCCTTTGCTCGGAAGAGTATGAAGATGAACAAAGCCCTGA
AAAGATTATCGAGCTGTATGCGGAGTGCATCAGGCTCTTTCACTCCATCGACATATCGGATTGTCCCTAT
ACGAATAGCTTAGACAGCCGCTTAGCCGAATTGGATTACTTACTGAATAACGATCTGGCCGATGTGGATT
GCGAAAACTGGGAAGAGGACACTCCATTTAAAGATCCGCGCGAGCTGTATGATTTTTTAAAGACGGAAAA
GCCCGAAGAGGAACTTGTCTTTTCCCACGGCGACCTGGGAGACAGCAACATCTTTGTGAAAGATGGCAAA
GTAAGTGGCTTTATTGATCTTGGGAGAAGCGGCAGGGCGGACAAGTGGTATGACATTGCCTTCTGCGTCC
GGTCGCTCAGGGAGGATATCGGGGAAGAACAGTATGTCGAGCTATTTTTTGACTTACTGGGGATCAAGCC
TGATTGGGAGAAAATAAAATATTATATTTTACTGGATGAATTGTTTTAGCTGTCAGACCAAGTTTACTCA
TATATACTTTAGATTGATTTAAAACTTCATTTTTAATTTAAAAGGATCTAGGTGAAGATCCTTTTTGATA
ATCTCATGACCAAAATCCCTTAACGTGAGTTTTCGTTCCACTGAGCGTCAGACCCCGTAGAAAAGATCAA
AGGATCTTCTTGAGATCCTTTTTTTCTGCGCGTAATCTGCTGCTTGCAAACAAAAAAACCACCGCTACCA
GCGGTGGTTTGTTTGCCGGATCAAGAGCTACCAACTCTTTTTCCGAAGGTAACTGGCTTCAGCAGAGCGC
AGATACCAAATACTGTTCTTCTAGTGTAGCCGTAGTTAGGCCACCACTTCAAGAACTCTGTAGCACCGCC
TACATACCTCGCTCTGCTAATCCTGTTACCAGTGGCTGCTGCCAGTGGCGATAAGTCGTGTCTTACCGGG
TTGGACTCAAGACGATAGTTACCGGATAAGGCGCAGCGGTCGGGCTGAACGGGGGGTTCGTGCACACAGC
CCAGCTTGGAGCGAACGACCTACACCGAACTGAGATACCTACAGCGTGAGCTATGAGAAAGCGCCACGCT
TCCCGAAGGGAGAAAGGCGGACAGGTATCCGGTAAGCGGCAGGGTCGGAACAGGAGAGCGCACGAGGGAG
CTTCCAGGGGGAAACGCCTGGTATCTTTATAGTCCTGTCGGGTTTCGCCACCTCTGACTTGAGCGTCGAT
TTTTGTGATGCTCGTCAGGGGGGCGGAGCCTATGGAAAAACGCCAGCAACGCGGCCTTTTTACGGTTCCT
GGCAGATCCTAGATGTGGCGCAACGATGCCGGCGACAAGCAGGAGCGCACCGACTTCTTCCGCATCAAGT
GTTTTGGCTCTCAGGCCGAGGCCCACGGCAAGTATTTGGGCAAGGGGTCGCTGGTATTCGTGCAGGGCAA
GATTCGGAATACCAAGTACGAGAAGGACGGCCAGACGGTCTACGGGACCGACTTCATTGCCGATAAGGTG
GATTATCTGGACACCAAGGCACCAGGCGGGTCAAATCAGGAATAAGGGCACATTGCCCCGGCGTGAGTCG
GGGCAATCCCGCAAGGAGGGTGAATGAATCGGACGTTTGACCGGAAGGCATACAGGCAAGAACTGATCGA
CGCGGGGTTTTCCGCCGAGGATGCCGAAACCATCGCAAGCCGCACCGTCATGCGTGCGCCCCGCGAAACC
TTCCAGTCCGTCGGCTCGATGGTCCAGCAAGCTACGGCCAAGATCGAGCGCGACAGCGTGCAACTGGCTC
CCCCTGCCCTGCCCGCGCCATCGGCCGCCGTGGAGCGTTCGCGTCGTCTTGAACAGGAGGCGGCAGGTTT
GGCGAAGTCGATGACCATCGACACGCGAGGAACTATGACGACCAAGAAGCGAAAAACCGCCGGCGAGGAC
CTGGCAAAACAGGTCAGCGAGGCCAAGCAGGCCGCGTTGCTGAAACACACGAAGCAGCAGATCAAGGAAA
TGCAGCTTTCCTTGTTCGATATTGCGCCGTGGCCGGACACGATGCGAGCGATGCCAAACGACACGGCCCG
CTCTGCCCTGTTCACCACGCGCAACAAGAAAATCCCGCGCGAGGCGCTGCAAAACAAGGTCATTTTCCAC
GTCAACAAGGACGTGAAGATCACCTACACCGGCGTCGAGCTGCGGGCCGACGATGACGAACTGGTGTGGC
AGCAGGTGTTGGAGTACGCGAAGCGCACCCCTATCGGCGAGCCGATCACCTTCACGTTCTACGAGCTTTG
CCAGGACCTGGGCTGGTCGATCAATGGCCGGTATTACACGAAGGCCGAGGAATGCCTGTCGCGCCTACAG
GCGACGGCGATGGGCTTCACGTCCGACCGCGTTGGGCACCTGGAATCGGTGTCGCTGCTGCACCGCTTCC
GCGTCCTGGACCGTGGCAAGAAAACGTCCCGTTGCCAGGTCCTGATCGACGAGGAAATCGTCGTGCTGTT
TGCTGGCGACCACTACACGAAATTCATATGGGAGAAGTACCGCAAGCTGTCGCCGACGGCCCGACGGATG
TTCGACTATTTCAGCTCGCACCGGGAGCCGTACCCGCTCAAGCTGGAAACCTTCCGCCTCATGTGCGGAT
CGGATTCCACCCGCGTGAAGAAGTGGCGCGAGCAGGTCGGCGAAGCCTGCGAAGAGTTGCGAGGCAGCGG
CCTGGTGGAACACGCCTGGGTCAATGATGACCTGGTGCATTGCAAACGCTAGGGCCTTGTGGGGTCAGTT
CCGGCTGGGGGTTCAGCAGCCCCTGCTCGGATCTGTTGGACCGGACAGTAGTCATGGTTGATGGGCTGCC
TGTATCGAGTGGTGATTTTGTGCCGAGCTGCCGGTCGGGGAGCTGTTGGCTGGCTGGTGGCAGGATATAT
TGTGGTGTAAACAAATTGACGCTTAGACAACTTAATAACACATTGCGGACGTTTTTAATGTACTGGGGTT
GAACACTCT
Features (pLannotate 1.2.2; 29 found; start..end, strand, type, name):
    824..844     +  misc_feature   TMV Ω (fragment): translational enhancer from the tobacco mosaic virus 5'-leader sequence (Gallie et al., 1988)
    845..878     +  protein_bind   FRT (minimal): supports FLP-mediated excision but not integration (Turan and Bode, 2011) FLP recombinase from the Saccharomyces cerevisiae 2μ plasmid
    879..1586    +  terminator     OCS terminator: octopine synthase terminator
   1587..1620    +  protein_bind   FRT (minimal): supports FLP-mediated excision but not integration (Turan and Bode, 2011) FLP recombinase from the Saccharomyces cerevisiae 2μ plasmid
   1621..1655    +  misc_feature   TMV Ω (fragment): translational enhancer from the tobacco mosaic virus 5'-leader sequence (Gallie et al., 1988)
   1687..1875    +  intron         IV2 intron: modified second intron of the potato ST-LS1 gene (Vancanneyt et al., 1990)
   1873..2778    +  CDS            LUCI_RENRE: Experimental evidence at protein level: Swiss-Prot protein existence level 1. Upon binding the substrate, the enzyme catalyzes an oxygenation, producing a very short-lived hydroperoxide that cyclizes into a dioxetanone structure, which collapses, releasing a CO(2) molecule. The spontaneous breakdown of the dioxetanone releases the energy (about 50 kcal/mole) that is necessary to generate the excited state of the coelenteramide product, which is the singlet form of the monoanion. In vivo the product undergoes the process of nonradiative energy transfer to an accessory protein, a green fluoresce
   2785..2859    +  CDS            DREB2A (fragment): DRE2A_ARATH - Also known as ERF045. Experimental evidence at protein level: Swiss-Prot protein existence level 1. Transcriptional activator that binds specifically to the DNA sequence 5'-[AG]CCGAC-3'. Binding to the C-repeat/DRE element mediates high salinity- and dehydration-inducible transcription. From Arabidopsis thaliana (Mouse-ear cress).
   2903..3077    +  polyA_signal   CaMV poly(A) signal: cauliflower mosaic virus polyadenylation signal
   3465..5114    +  CDS            LUCI_PHOPY: Experimental evidence at protein level: Swiss-Prot protein existence level 1. Produces green light with a wavelength of 562 nm. From Photinus pyralis (Common eastern firefly) (Lampyris pyralis).
   5137..5337    +  terminator     gene 7 terminator: transcription terminator for octopine-type Ti plasmid gene 7
   5680..5735    +  misc_feature   TMV Ω: translational enhancer from the tobacco mosaic virus 5'-leader sequence (Gallie et al., 1988)
   5740..6057    +  CDS            λ repressor (fragment): phage λ repressor; cI
   6109..6189    +  CDS            FLPo (fragment): nuclear-targeted site-specific recombinase FLPo is a mouse codon-optimized fusion between the SV40 nuclear localization signal and a thermostable version of the Saccharomyces cerevisiae site-specific recombinase FLP. Recombination occurs at FRT sequences.
   6248..6422    +  polyA_signal   CaMV poly(A) signal: cauliflower mosaic virus polyadenylation signal
   6437..6479    +  CDS            lacI (fragment): lac repressor; lacI; The lac repressor binds to the lac operator to inhibit transcription in E. coli. This inhibition can be relieved by adding lactose or isopropyl-β-D-thiogalactopyranoside (IPTG).
   6492..6513    +  protein_bind   CAP binding site: CAP binding activates transcription in the presence of cAMP. E. coli catabolite activator protein
   6528..6558    +  promoter       lac promoter: promoter for the E. coli lac operon
   6562..6584    +  protein_bind   lac operator (fragment): The lac repressor binds to the lac operator to inhibit transcription in E. coli. This inhibition can be relieved by adding lactose or isopropyl-β-D-thiogalactopyranoside (IPTG). lac repressor encoded by lacI
   6619..6675    -  misc_feature   MCS: pUC18/19 multiple cloning site
   6672..6829    +  CDS            lacZα (fragment): LacZα fragment of β-galactosidase; lacZ fragment
   6835..6934    -  misc_feature   bom (fragment): basis of mobility region from pBR322
   7057..7081    +  misc_feature   RB T-DNA repeat: right border repeat from nopaline C58 T-DNA
   7178..7809    +  rep_origin     oriV: incP origin of replication
   7900..8004    +  promoter       AmpR promoter: bla
   8005..8799    +  CDS            KanR: aminoglycoside phosphotransferase; aphA-3; confers resistance to kanamycin
   8970..9558    +  rep_origin     ori: high-copy-number ColE1/pMB1/pBR322/pUC origin of replication
   9894..11039   +  CDS            trfA: TRFA_ECOLX - Experimental evidence at protein level: Swiss-Prot protein existence level 1. Also involved in plasmid copy number control, promoting intermolecular coupling of protein bound iterons at oriV, which inhibits replication initiation. From Escherichia coli.
  11188..11212   +  misc_feature   LB T-DNA repeat: left border repeat from nopaline C58 T-DNA
