[The description below was written by a language model from this plasmid's Addgene catalogue record and pLannotate feature annotations shown in this document.]
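Description:
LLP689_L2_1IF2_FRT-OCS_Rluc_C1_FlpF2 is a Level 2 multigene plant expression construct assembled in the pAGM4673 binary backbone, built as the "1-input" state of a split-recombinase AND gate used in synthetic memory circuits for plants. The backbone carries nopaline-type left and right T-DNA border repeats, which suits Agrobacterium-mediated delivery. It combines a broad-host-range incP oriV with its trfA replication protein and a ColE1/pUC-type origin for E. coli. Selection in bacteria is by kanamycin (aphA-3 under the bla promoter). A residual lac promoter/lacZα/MCS segment near the right border appears to be a leftover cloning cassette, which is an inference from the annotation.

Three transcription units lie between the borders. According to the record, the output unit is driven by an Act2 promoter, although the feature table does not annotate this or the TCTP1 promoters. It contains an OCS terminator flanked by two minimal FRT sites, placed within the TMV Ω leader upstream of an intron-containing Renilla luciferase. The luciferase has a C-terminal PEST degron, which the annotation matches to a DREB2A fragment, and is followed by a CaMV poly(A) signal. The terminator blocks read-through until Flp excises it, which permanently switches on Rluc. The destabilising tag presumably keeps the signal tied to current expression.

A TCTP1-driven firefly luciferase with a gene 7 terminator most likely serves as a normalisation reporter. The third unit, TCTP1::FlpFrag2-C1, encodes one Flp fragment alongside a "C1" element, annotated as partial λ repressor and FLPo matches. Only one half of the split recombinase is present, so the construct presumably tests whether a single input leaves the gate off.
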