Addgene plasmid #192412: LLP689_L2_1IF2_FRT-OCS_Rluc_C1_FlpF2
Purpose: To act as a 1-input state of the split-AND gate.
Depositing lab: Ryan Lister. Depositing organization: University of Western Australia. Publication: Synthetic memory circuits for stable cell reprogramming in plants. Lloyd JPB, Ly F, Gong P, Pflueger J, Swain T, Pflueger C, Fourie E, Khan MA, Kidd BN, Lister R. Nat Biotechnol. 2022 Jul 4. pii: 10.1038/s41587-022-01383-2. doi: 10.1038/s41587-022-01383-2. PubMed 35788565.
Backbone
  Vector backbone: pAGM4673
  Backbone manufacturer: Sylvestre Marillonnet
  Vector type: Plant Expression, Synthetic Biology
Growth in bacteria
  Bacterial resistance: Kanamycin, 50 μg/mL
  Growth temperature: 30°C
  Growth strain: DH5alpha
  Copy number: Unknown
Gene/Insert
  Gene/Insert name: Act2::FRT-OCS-FRT::Rluc
  Species: Renilla reniformis
  Tag / fusion protein: PEST (C terminal on insert)
  Cloning method: Restriction Enzyme; 5′ cloning site unknown (unknown if destroyed)
Terms and licenses: Academic/Nonprofit Terms; Industry Terms: Not Available to Industry
Depositor comments: Other genes: TCTP1::Fluc, TCTP1::FlpFrag2-C1
How to cite: LLP689_L2_1IF2_FRT-OCS_Rluc_C1_FlpF2 was a gift from Ryan Lister (Addgene plasmid # 192412 ; http://n2t.net/addgene:192412 ; RRID:Addgene_192412)
